Addgene plasmid #191558: plvx-AD8
Purpose: Inducible expression of HIV-1 Env
Depositing lab: Alon Herschhorn & Joseph Sodroski. Depositing organization: Dana-Farber Cancer Institute. Publication: An inducible cell-cell fusion system with integrated ability to measure the efficiency and specificity of HIV-1 entry inhibitors. Herschhorn A, Finzi A, Jones DM, Courter JR, Sugawara A, Smith AB 3rd, Sodroski JG. PLoS One. 2011;6(11):e26731. doi: 10.1371/journal.pone.0026731. Epub 2011 Nov 1. PubMed 22069466.
Backbone
  Vector backbone: plvx- Tight-Puro
  Vector type: Lentiviral
Growth in bacteria
  Bacterial resistance: Ampicillin, 100 μg/mL
  Growth temperature: 30°C
  Growth strain: NEB Stable
  Copy number: High Copy
Gene/Insert
  Gene/Insert name: HIV-1 AD8 env
  Species: Other
  Mutation: None
  Cloning method: Gibson Cloning
Terms and licenses: Academic/Nonprofit Terms; Industry Terms: Not Available to Industry
Depositor comments: Original backbone plasmid from Clontech (Takara)
How to cite: plvx-AD8 was a gift from Alon Herschhorn & Joseph Sodroski (Addgene plasmid # 191558 ; http://n2t.net/addgene:191558 ; RRID:Addgene_191558)
