[The description below was written by a language model from this plasmid's Addgene catalogue record and pLannotate feature annotations shown in this document.]
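Description:
plvx-AD8 is a lentiviral transfer vector built on the pLVX-Tight-Puro backbone and carrying the envelope glycoprotein gene of the HIV-1 AD8 strain for tetracycline-regulated expression in mammalian cells. In bacteria it is maintained through a high-copy ColE1/pUC-type origin and selected with ampicillin via the β-lactamase gene. Remnants of a lac promoter/operator region and an SV40 polyadenylation signal sit in the plasmid backbone outside the viral unit.

The proviral portion is flanked by HIV-1 LTR sequences (both annotated as truncated LTRs, each preceded by nef-derived sequence) and contains the standard cis-acting elements needed for vector production and transduction: the Ψ packaging signal with a short gag fragment, the Rev response element for Rev-dependent nuclear export of the genomic RNA, and the cPPT/CTS, which aids nuclear import of the reverse-transcribed genome. Downstream, the PTight promoter, made of seven tet operator repeats fused to a minimal CMV promoter, drives the full-length env open reading frame of about 2.6 kb, which the annotation tool matches to a related HIV-1 Env reference. Because PTight is essentially silent without a tetracycline-controlled transactivator, Env is produced only in cells that supply that transactivator separately; the plasmid does not encode it. A mouse PGK promoter then drives puromycin N-acetyltransferase for selection of stably transduced cells, followed by a WPRE that enhances transcript stability and expression.

The stated purpose is inducible expression of HIV-1 Env, and the associated work describes an inducible cell-cell fusion system for measuring the efficiency and specificity of HIV-1 entry inhibitors.
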