Features (pLannotate 1.2.2; 22 found; start..end, strand, type, name):
    377..634     +  LTR            5' LTR (truncated): truncated 5' long terminal repeat (LTR) from HIV-1
    681..806     +  misc_feature   HIV-1 Ψ: packaging signal of human immunodeficiency virus type 1
    790..1128    +  CDS            HIV-1 gag (fragment): gag protein from human immunodeficiency virus 1; gag
   1303..1536    +  misc_feature   RRE: The Rev response element (RRE) of HIV-1 allows for Rev-dependent mRNA export from the nucleus to the cytoplasm.
   1913..2013    +  CDS            Rev (fragment): human immunodeficiency virus 1 (HIV-1) Rev protein; rev; enhances nuclear export of unspliced and incompletely spliced viral mRNAs
   2028..2143    +  misc_feature   cPPT/CTS: central polypurine tract and central termination sequence of HIV-1 (lacking the first T)
   2204..2485    +  promoter       tight TRE promoter (fragment): Tet-responsive promoter PTight, consisting of seven tet operator sequences followed by the minimal CMV promoter
   2510..5068    +  CDS            env: ENV_HV1JR - Experimental evidence at protein level: Swiss-Prot protein existence level 1. [Transmembrane protein gp41]: Acts as a class I viral fusion protein. Under the current model, the protein has at least 3 conformational states: pre-fusion native state, pre-hairpin intermediate state, and post-fusion hairpin state. During fusion of viral and target intracellular membranes, the coiled coil regions (heptad repeats) assume a trimer-of-hairpins structure, positioning the fusion peptide in close proximity to the C-terminal region of the ectodomain. The formation of this structure appears to d
   5088..5587    +  promoter       PGK promoter: mouse phosphoglycerate kinase 1 promoter
   5608..6207    +  CDS            PuroR: puromycin N-acetyltransferase; pac from Streptomyces alboniger; confers resistance to puromycin
   6224..6812    +  misc_feature   WPRE: woodchuck hepatitis virus posttranscriptional regulatory element
   6829..7347    +  CDS            nef (fragment): NEF_HV1BR - Experimental evidence at protein level: Swiss-Prot protein existence level 1. Extracellular Nef protein targets CD4(+) T-lymphocytes for apoptosis by interacting with CXCR4 surface receptors (PubMed:14990729). From Human immunodeficiency virus type 1 group M subtype B (isolate BRU/LAI) (HIV-1).
   7395..7652    +  LTR            5' LTR (truncated): truncated 5' long terminal repeat (LTR) from HIV-1
   7804..7820    -  protein_bind   lac operator: The lac repressor binds to the lac operator to inhibit transcription in E. coli. This inhibition can be relieved by adding lactose or isopropyl-β-D-thiogalactopyranoside (IPTG). lac repressor encoded by lacI
   7828..7858    -  promoter       lac promoter: promoter for the E. coli lac operon
   7873..7894    -  protein_bind   CAP binding site: CAP binding activates transcription in the presence of cAMP. E. coli catabolite activator protein
   7907..7999    -  CDS            lacI (fragment): lac repressor; lacI; The lac repressor binds to the lac operator to inhibit transcription in E. coli. This inhibition can be relieved by adding lactose or isopropyl-β-D-thiogalactopyranoside (IPTG).
   8182..8770    -  rep_origin     ori: high-copy-number ColE1/pMB1/pBR322/pUC origin of replication
   8941..9801    -  CDS            AmpR: β-lactamase; bla; confers resistance to ampicillin, carbenicillin, and related antibiotics
   9802..9906    -  promoter       AmpR promoter: bla
   9954..10088   +  polyA_signal   SV40 poly(A) signal: SV40 polyadenylation signal
  10255..329     +  CDS            nef (fragment) (across the origin): NEF_HV1BR - Experimental evidence at protein level: Swiss-Prot protein existence level 1. Extracellular Nef protein targets CD4(+) T-lymphocytes for apoptosis by interacting with CXCR4 surface receptors (PubMed:14990729). From Human immunodeficiency virus type 1 group M subtype B (isolate BRU/LAI) (HIV-1).
>Addgene plasmid #191558 | plvx-AD8 | addgene full sequence | sequence record 381348 | Addgene NGS Result
TGGAAGGGCTAATTCACTCCCAAAGAAGACAAGATATCCTTGATCTGTGGATCTACCACACACAAGGCTA
CTTCCCTGATTAGCAGAACTACACACCAGGGCCAGGGGTCAGATATCCACTGACCTTTGGATGGTGCTAC
AAGCTAGTACCAGTTGAGCCAGATAAGGTAGAAGAGGCCAATAAAGGAGAGAACACCAGCTTGTTACACC
CTGTGAGCCTGCATGGGATGGATGACCCGGAGAGAGAAGTGTTAGAGTGGAGGTTTGACAGCCGCCTAGC
ATTTCATCACGTGGCCCGAGAGCTGCATCCGGAGTACTTCAAGAACTGCTGATATCGAGCTTGCTACAAG
GGACTTTCCGCTGGGGACTTTCCAGGGAGGCGTGGCCTGGGCGGGACTGGGGAGTGGCGAGCCCTCAGAT
CCTGCATATAAGCAGCTGCTTTTTGCCTGTACTGGGTCTCTCTGGTTAGACCAGATCTGAGCCTGGGAGC
TCTCTGGCTAACTAGGGAACCCACTGCTTAAGCCTCAATAAAGCTTGCCTTGAGTGCTTCAAGTAGTGTG
TGCCCGTCTGTTGTGTGACTCTGGTAACTAGAGATCCCTCAGACCCTTTTAGTCAGTGTGGAAAATCTCT
AGCAGTGGCGCCCGAACAGGGACTTGAAAGCGAAAGGGAAACCAGAGGAGCTCTCTCGACGCAGGACTCG
GCTTGCTGAAGCGCGCACGGCAAGAGGCGAGGGGCGGCGACTGGTGAGTACGCCAAAAATTTTGACTAGC
GGAGGCTAGAAGGAGAGAGATGGGTGCGAGAGCGTCAGTATTAAGCGGGGGAGAATTAGATCGCGATGGG
AAAAAATTCGGTTAAGGCCAGGGGGAAAGAAAAAATATAAATTAAAACATATAGTATGGGCAAGCAGGGA
GCTAGAACGATTCGCAGTTAATCCTGGCCTGTTAGAAACATCAGAAGGCTGTAGACAAATACTGGGACAG
CTACAACCATCCCTTCAGACAGGATCAGAAGAACTTAGATCATTATATAATACAGTAGCAACCCTCTATT
GTGTGCATCAAAGGATAGAGATAAAAGACACCAAGGAAGCTTTAGACAAGATAGAGGAAGAGCAAAACAA
AAGTAAGACCACCGCACAGCAAGCGGCCGGCCGCTGATCTTCAGACCTGGAGGAGGAGATATGAGGGACA
ATTGGAGAAGTGAATTATATAAATATAAAGTAGTAAAAATTGAACCATTAGGAGTAGCACCCACCAAGGC
AAAGAGAAGAGTGGTGCAGAGAGAAAAAAGAGCAGTGGGAATAGGAGCTTTGTTCCTTGGGTTCTTGGGA
GCAGCAGGAAGCACTATGGGCGCAGCGTCAATGACGCTGACGGTACAGGCCAGACAATTATTGTCTGGTA
TAGTGCAGCAGCAGAACAATTTGCTGAGGGCTATTGAGGCGCAACAGCATCTGTTGCAACTCACAGTCTG
GGGCATCAAGCAGCTCCAGGCAAGAATCCTGGCTGTGGAAAGATACCTAAAGGATCAACAGCTCCTGGGG
ATTTGGGGTTGCTCTGGAAAACTCATTTGCACCACTGCTGTGCCTTGGAATGCTAGTTGGAGTAATAAAT
CTCTGGAACAGATTTGGAATCACACGACCTGGATGGAGTGGGACAGAGAAATTAACAATTACACAAGCTT
AATACACTCCTTAATTGAAGAATCGCAAAACCAGCAAGAAAAGAATGAACAAGAATTATTGGAATTAGAT
AAATGGGCAAGTTTGTGGAATTGGTTTAACATAACAAATTGGCTGTGGTATATAAAATTATTCATAATGA
TAGTAGGAGGCTTGGTAGGTTTAAGAATAGTTTTTGCTGTACTTTCTATAGTGAATAGAGTTAGGCAGGG
ATATTCACCATTATCGTTTCAGACCCACCTCCCAACCCCGAGGGGACCCGACAGGCCCGAAGGAATAGAA
GAAGAAGGTGGAGAGAGAGACAGAGACAGATCCATTCGATTAGTGAACGGATCTCGACGGTATCGCCTTT
AAAAGAAAAGGGGGGATTGGGGGGTACAGTGCAGGGGAAAGAATAGTAGACATAATAGCAACAGACATAC
AAACTAAAGAATTACAAAAACAAATTACAAAAATTCAAAATTTTCGGGTTTATTACAGGGACAGCAGAGA
TCCAGTTTATCGATGAGGCCCTTTCGTCTTCACTCGAGTTTACTCCCTATCAGTGATAGAGAACGTATGT
CGAGTTTACTCCCTATCAGTGATAGAGAACGATGTCGAGTTTACTCCCTATCAGTGATAGAGAACGTATG
TCGAGTTTACTCCCTATCAGTGATAGAGAACGTATGTCGAGTTTANTCCCTATCAGTGATAGAGAACGTA
TGTCGAGTTTACTCCCTATCAGTGATAGAGAACGTATGTCGAGGTAGGCGTGTACGGTGGGAGGCCTATA
TAAGCAGAGCTCGTTTAGTGAACCGTCAGATCGCCTGGAGAAGGATCCGCGGCCGCACCATGAAGGTGAA
GGGCATCCGCAAGAACTACCAGCACCTGTGGAAGTGGGGCATCATGCTGCTGGGAATGCTGATGATCTGC
TCCGCCGTGGAGAACCTGTGGGTGACCGTGTACTATGGCGTGCCCGTCTGGAAGGAGGCCACCACAACCC
TGTTCTGCGCCAGCGATGCCAAGGCCTACGACACCGAGGTGCACAACGTCTGGGCCACCCACGCCTGCGT
GCCAACCGATCCCAATCCCCAGGAGGTGGTGCTGGAGAACGTGACCGAGAACTTCAACATGTGGAAGAAC
AACATGGTGGAGCAGATGCACGAAGACATCATCAGCCTGTGGGACCAGAGCCTGAAGCCCTGCGTGAAGC
TGACACCCCTGTGTGTGACCCTGAACTGCACAGACCTGCGCAACGTGACCAACATCAACAACAGCAGCGA
GGGAATGCGCGGCGAGATCAAGAACTGCAGCTTCAACATCACCACCAGCATCCGCGACAAGGTGAAGAAG
GACTACGCCCTGTTCTACCGCCTGGACGTGGTGCCCATCGACAACGACAACACCAGCTACCGCCTGATCA
ACTGCAACACCAGCACCATCACCCAGGCATGCCCCAAGGTGAGCTTCGAGCCCATCCCCATCCACTACTG
CACACCCGCCGGCTTCGCCATCCTGAAGTGCAAGGACAAGAAGTTCAACGGCACCGGCCCCTGCAAGAAC
GTGAGCACCGTGCAGTGCACACATGGCATCCGGCCCGTGGTGTCCACCCAGCTGCTCCTGAATGGAAGCC
TGGCCGAGGAAGAGGTGGTGATCCGCAGCAGCAACTTCACCGACAACGCCAAGAACATCATCGTGCAGCT
GAAGGAGAGCGTGGAGATCAACTGCACCCGGCCCAACAACAATACACGCAAGAGCATCCACATCGGACCC
GGACGCGCCTTCTACACCACAGGAGAGATCATCGGAGATATCCGCCAGGCCCACTGCAACATCAGCCGCA
CCAAGTGGAACAACACCCTGAACCAGATCGCCACCAAGCTGAAGGAGCAGTTCGGCAACAACAAGACCAT
CGTGTTCAACCAGAGCAGCGGCGGCGACCCAGAGATCGTGATGCACAGCTTCAACTGCGGCGGCGAGTTC
TTCTACTGCAATAGCACCCAGCTGTTCAACAGCACCTGGAACTTCAACGGCACATGGAACCTGACCCAGA
GCAACGGCACCGAGGGCAACGACACCATCACACTGCCATGCCGCATCAAGCAGATCATCAACATGTGGCA
GGAGGTGGGCAAGGCCATGTACGCTCCACCCATCCGCGGCCAGATTCGCTGCAGCAGCAACATCACCGGC
CTGATCCTGACACGCGACGGCGGCACCAACAGCAGCGGCAGCGAGATCTTTCGGCCAGGCGGAGGCGACA
TGCGGGACAACTGGCGGAGCGAGCTGTACAAGTACAAGGTGGTGAAGATCGAGCCCCTGGGAGTCGCTCC
AACCAAGGCCAAACGCCGGGTCGTGCAGCGCGAGAAGCGGGCCGTGGGCACCATCGGAGCCATGTTCCTG
GGATTCCTGGGCGCCGCCGGAAGCACAATGGGAGCTGCTAGCATCACCCTGACCGTGCAGGCTCGCCTGC
TCCTGAGCGGCATCGTGCAGCAACAGAACAACCTCCTGCGCGCTATCGAGGCCCAGCAACACCTGCTCCA
GCTGACCGTGTGGGGCATCAAGCAACTGCAGGCTCGCGTGCTGGCCCTGGAGCGGTATCTGCGGGATCAG
CAACTGCTGGGCATCTGGGGCTGCTCCGGCAAGCTGATCTGCACCACCGCCGTGCCATGGAACGCGTCTT
GGAGTAATAAAACTCTGGATATGATTTGGAATAACATGACCTGGATGGAGTGGGAAAGAGAAATCGACAA
CTACACAGGCTTAATATACACATTAATTGAAGAATCGCAGAACCAGCAAGAAAAGAATGAACAAGAATTA
TTAGAATTAGATAAGTGGGCAAGTTTGTGGAATTGGTTTGACATAACAAATTGGCTGTGGTATATAAAAA
TATTCATAATGATAGTAGGAGGCTTGATAGGTTTAAGAATAGTTTTTACTGTACTTTCTATAGTAAATAG
AGTTAGGCAGGGATACTCACCATTGTCATTTCAGACCCACCTCCCAGCCCCGAGGGGACCCGACAGGCCC
GAAGGAATCGAAGAAGAAGGTGGAGACAGAGACAGAGACAGATCCGTGCGATTAGTGGATGGATTCTTAG
CACTTTTCTGGGACGACCTGCGGAGCCTGTGCCTCTTCAGCTACCACCGCTTGAGAGACTTACTCTTGAT
TGTAGCGAGGATTGTGGAACTTCTGGGACGCAGGGGGTGGGAAGCCCTCAAGTATTGGTGGAATCTCCTG
CAGTATTGGAGTCAGGAACTAAGGAATAGTGCTGTTAGCTTGCTTAATGCCACAGCTATAGCAGTAGCTG
AGGGGACAGATAGGGTTATAGAAATAGTACAAAGAATTTATAGGGCTATTCTCCACATACCTACAAGAAT
AAGACAGGGCTTGGAAAGGCTTTTGCTATAATCTAGAGAATTCTACCGGGTAGGGGAGGCGCTTTTCCCA
AGGCAGTCTGGAGCATGCGCTTTAGCAGCCCCGCTGGGCACTTGGCGCTACACAAGTGGCCTCTGGCCTC
GCACACATTCCACATCCACCGGTAGGCGCCAACCGGCTCCGTTCTTTGGTGGCCCCTTCGCGCCACCTTC
TACTCCTCCCCTAGTCAGGAAGTTCCCCCCCGCCCCGCAGCTCGCGTCGTGCAGGACGTGACAAATGGAA
GTAGCACGTCTCACTAGTCTCGTGCAGATGGACAGCACCGCTGAGCAATGGAAGCGGGTAGGCCTTTGGG
GCAGCGGCCAATAGCAGCTTTGCTCCTTCGCTTTCTGGGCTCAGAGGCTGGGAAGGGGTGGGTCCGGGGG
CGGGCTCAGGGGCGGGCTCAGGGGCGGGGCGGGCGCCCGAAGGTCCTCCGGAGGCCCGGCATTCTGCACG
CTTCAAAAGCGCACGTCTGCCGCGCTGTTCTCCTCTTCCTCATCTCCGGGCCTTTCGACCTGCAGCCCAA
GCTTACCATGACCGAGTACAAGCCCACGGTGCGCCTCGCCACCCGCGACGACGTCCCCAGGGCCGTACGC
ACCCTCGCCGCCGCGTTCGCCGACTACCCCGCCACGCGCCACACCGTCGATCCGGACCGCCACATCGAGC
GGGTCACCGAGCTGCAAGAACTCTTCCTCACGCGCGTCGGGCTCGACATCGGCAAGGTGTGGGTCGCGGA
CGACGGCGCCGCGGTGGCGGTCTGGACCACGCCGGAGAGCGTCGAAGCGGGGGCGGTGTTCGCCGAGATC
GGCCCGCGCATGGCCGAGTTGAGCGGTTCCCGGCTGGCCGCGCAGCAACAGATGGAAGGCCTCCTGGCGC
CGCACCGGCCCAAGGAGCCCGCGTGGTTCCTGGCCACCGTCGGCGTCTCGCCCGACCACCAGGGCAAGGG
TCTGGGCAGCGCCGTCGTGCTCCCCGGAGTGGAGGCGGCCGAGCGCGCCGGGGTGCCCGCCTTCCTGGAG
ACCTCCGCGCCCCGCAACCTCCCCTTCTACGAGCGGCTCGGCTTCACCGTCACCGCCGACGTCGAGGTGC
CCGAAGGACCGCGCACCTGGTGCATGACCCGCAAGCCCGGTGCCTGACGGGCGCGTCTGGAACAATCAAC
CTCTGGATTACAAAATTTGTGAAAGATTGACTGGTATTCTTAACTATGTTGCTCCTTTTACGCTATGTGG
ATACGCTGCTTTAATGCCTTTGTATCATGCTATTGCTTCCCGTATGGCTTTCATTTTCTCCTCCTTGTAT
AAATCCTGGTTGCTGTCTCTTTATGAGGAGTTGTGGCCCGTTGTCAGGCAACGTGGCGTGGTGTGCACTG
TGTTTGCTGACGCAACCCCCACTGGTTGGGGCATTGCCACCACCTGTCAGCTCCTTTCCGGGACTTTCGC
TTTCCCCCTCCCTATTGCCACGGCGGAACTCATCGCCGCCTGCCTTGCCCGCTGCTGGACAGGGGCTCGG
CTGTTGGGCACTGACAATTCCGTGGTGTTGTCGGGGAAGCTGACGTCCTTTCCATGGCTGCTCGCCTGTG
TTGCCACCTGGATTCTGCGCGGGACGTCCTTCTGCTACGTCCCTTCGGCCCTCAATCCAGCGGACCTTCC
TTCCCGCGGCCTGCTGCCGGCTCTGCGGCCTCTTCCGCGTCTTCGCCTTCGCCCTCAGACGAGTCGGATC
TCCCTTTGGGCCGCCTCCCCGCCTGGAATTAATTCTGCAGTCGAGACCTAGAAAAACATGGAGCAATCAC
AAGTAGCAATACAGCAGCTACCAATGCTGATTGTGCCTGGCTAGAAGCACAAGAGGAGGAGGAGGTGGGT
TTTCCAGTCACACCTCAGGTACCTTTAAGACCAATGACTTACAAGGCAGCTGTAGATCTTAGCCACTTTT
TAAAAGAAAAGAGGGGACTGGAAGGGCTAATTCACTCCCAACGAAGACAAGATATCCTTGATCTGTGGAT
CTACCACACACAAGGCTACTTCCCTGATTAGCAGAACTACACACCAGGGCCAGGGGTCAGATATCCACTG
ACCTTTGGATGGTGCTACAAGCTAGTACCAGTTGAGCCAGATAAGGTAGAAGAGGCCAATAAAGGAGAGA
ACACCAGCTTGTTACACCCTGTGAGCCTGCATGGGATGGATGACCCGGAGAGAGAAGTGTTAGAGTGGAG
GTTTGACAGCCGCCTAGCATTTCATCACGTGGCCCGAGAGCTGCATCCGGAGTACTTCAAGAACTGCTGA
TATCGAGCTTGCTACAAGGGACTTTCCGCTGGGGACTTTCCAGGGAGGCGTGGCCTGGGCGGGACTGGGG
AGTGGCGAGCCCTCAGATCCTGCATATAAGCAGCTGCTTTTTGCCTGTACTGGGTCTCTCTGGTTAGACC
AGATCTGAGCCTGGGAGCTCTCTGGCTAACTAGGGAACCCACTGCTTAAGCCTCAATAAAGCTTGCCTTG
AGTGCTTCAAGTAGTGTGTGCCCGTCTGTTGTGTGACTCTGGTAACTAGAGATCCCTCAGACCCTTTTAG
TCAGTGTGGAAAATCTCTAGCAGTAGTAGTTCATGTCATCTTATTATTCAGTATTTATAACTTGCAAAGA
AATGAATATCAGAGAGTGAGAGGCCTTGACATTGCTAGCGTTTACCGTCGACCTCTAGCTAGAGCTTGGC
GTAATCATGGTCATAGCTGTTTCCTGTGTGAAATTGTTATCCGCTCACAATTCCACACAACATACGAGCC
GGAAGCATAAAGTGTAAAGCCTGGGGTGCCTAATGAGTGAGCTAACTCACATTAATTGCGTTGCGCTCAC
TGCCCGCTTTCCAGTCGGGAAACCTGTCGTGCCAGCTGCATTAATGAATCGGCCAACGCGCGGGGAGAGG
CGGTTTGCGTATTGGGCGCTCTTCCGCTTCCTCGCTCACTGACTCGCTGCGCTCGGTCGTTCGGCTGCGG
CGAGCGGTATCAGCTCACTCAAAGGCGGTAATACGGTTATCCACAGAATCAGGGGATAACGCAGGAAAGA
ACATGTGAGCAAAAGGCCAGCAAAAGGCCAGGAACCGTAAAAAGGCCGCGTTGCTGGCGTTTTTCCATAG
GCTCCGCCCCCCTGACGAGCATCACAAAAATCGACGCTCAAGTCAGAGGTGGCGAAACCCGACAGGACTA
TAAAGATACCAGGCGTTTCCCCCTGGAAGCTCCCTCGTGCGCTCTCCTGTTCCGACCCTGCCGCTTACCG
GATACCTGTCCGCCTTTCTCCCTTCGGGAAGCGTGGCGCTTTCTCATAGCTCACGCTGTAGGTATCTCAG
TTCGGTGTAGGTCGTTCGCTCCAAGCTGGGCTGTGTGCACGAACCCCCCGTTCAGCCCGACCGCTGCGCC
TTATCCGGTAACTATCGTCTTGAGTCCAACCCGGTAAGACACGACTTATCGCCACTGGCAGCAGCCACTG
GTAACAGGATTAGCAGAGCGAGGTATGTAGGCGGTGCTACAGAGTTCTTGAAGTGGTGGCCTAACTACGG
CTACACTAGAAGAACAGTATTTGGTATCTGCGCTCTGCTGAAGCCAGTTACCTTCGGAAAAAGAGTTGGT
AGCTCTTGATCCGGCAAACAAACCACCGCTGGTAGCGGTGGTTTTTTTGTTTGCAAGCAGCAGATTACGC
GCAGAAAAAAAGGATCTCAAGAAGATCCTTTGATCTTTTCTACGGGGTCTGACGCTCAGTGGAACGAAAA
CTCACGTTAAGGGATTTTGGTCATGAGATTATCAAAAAGGATCTTCACCTAGATCCTTTTAAATTAAAAA
TGAAGTTTTAAATCAATCTAAAGTATATATGAGTAAACTTGGTCTGACAGTTACCAATGCTTAATCAGTG
AGGCACCTATCTCAGCGATCTGTCTATTTCGTTCATCCATAGTTGCCTGACTCCCCGTCGTGTAGATAAC
TACGATACGGGAGGGCTTACCATCTGGCCCCAGTGCTGCAATGATACCGCGAGACCCACGCTCACCGGCT
CCAGATTTATCAGCAATAAACCAGCCAGCCGGAAGGGCCGAGCGCAGAAGTGGTCCTGCAACTTTATCCG
CCTCCATCCAGTCTATTAATTGTTGCCGGGAAGCTAGAGTAAGTAGTTCGCCAGTTAATAGTTTGCGCAA
CGTTGTTGCCATTGCTACAGGCATCGTGGTGTCACGCTCGTCGTTTGGTATGGCTTCATTCAGCTCCGGT
TCCCAACGATCAAGGCGAGTTACATGATCCCCCATGTTGTGCAAAAAAGCGGTTAGCTCCTTCGGTCCTC
CGATCGTTGTCAGAAGTAAGTTGGCCGCAGTGTTATCACTCATGGTTATGGCAGCACTGCATAATTCTCT
TACTGTCATGCCATCCGTAAGATGCTTTTCTGTGACTGGTGAGTACTCAACCAAGTCATTCTGAGAATAG
TGTATGCGGCGACCGAGTTGCTCTTGCCCGGCGTCAATACGGGATAATACCGCGCCACATAGCAGAACTT
TAAAAGTGCTCATCATTGGAAAACGTTCTTCGGGGCGAAAACTCTCAAGGATCTTACCGCTGTTGAGATC
CAGTTCGATGTAACCCACTCGTGCACCCAACTGATCTTCAGCATCTTTTACTTTCACCAGCGTTTCTGGG
TGAGCAAAAACAGGAAGGCAAAATGCCGCAAAAAAGGGAATAAGGGCGACACGGAAATGTTGAATACTCA
TACTCTTCCTTTTTCAATATTATTGAAGCATTTATCAGGGTTATTGTCTCATGAGCGGATACATATTTGA
ATGTATTTAGAAAAATAAACAAATAGGGGTTCCGCGCACATTTCCCCGAAAAGTGCCACCTGACGTCGAC
GGATCGGGAGATCAACTTGTTTATTGCAGCTTATAATGGTTACAAATAAAGCAATAGCATCACAAATTTC
ACAAATAAAGCATTTTTTTCACTGCATTCTAGTTGTGGTTTGTCCAAACTCATCAATGTATCTTATCATG
TCTGGATCAACTGGATAACTCAAGCTAACCAAAATCATCCCAAACTTCCCACCCCATACCCTATTACCAC
TGCCAATTACCTGTGGTTTCATTTACTCTAAACCTGTGATTCCTCTGAATTATTTTCATTTTAAAGAAAT
TGTATTTGTTAAATATGTACTACAAACTTAGTAGT
